Addgene plasmid #158011: Expression_vector_RO1_2
Purpose: Expression vector for the de novo designed protein Expression_vector_RO1_2
Depositing lab: Tanja Kortemme. Depositing organization: University of California, San Francisco (UCSF). Publication: Expanding the space of protein geometries by computational design of de novo fold families. Pan X, Thompson MC, Zhang Y, Liu L, Fraser JS, Kelly MJS, Kortemme T. Science. 2020 Aug 28;369(6507):1132-1136. doi: 10.1126/science.abc0881. PubMed 32855341.
Backbone
  Vector backbone: pET-28a(+)
  Vector type: Bacterial Expression
Growth in bacteria
  Bacterial resistance: Kanamycin, 50 μg/mL
  Growth temperature: 37°C
  Growth strain: DH5alpha
  Copy number: High Copy
Gene/Insert
  Gene/Insert name: de novo designed protein RO1_2
  Species: Synthetic
  Tag / fusion protein: 6x His tag (N terminal on insert)
  Cloning method: Restriction Enzyme; 5′ cloning site NdeI (not destroyed); 3′ cloning site XhoI (not destroyed)
Terms and licenses: Academic/Nonprofit Terms; Industry Terms: Not Available to Industry
Depositor comments: Please visit https://www.biorxiv.org/content/10.1101/2020.04.14.041772v1 for bioRxiv preprint.
How to cite: Expression_vector_RO1_2 was a gift from Tanja Kortemme (Addgene plasmid # 158011 ; http://n2t.net/addgene:158011 ; RRID:Addgene_158011)
