[The description below was written by a language model from this plasmid's Addgene catalogue record and pLannotate feature annotations shown in this document.]
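Description:
Expression_vector_RO1_2 is a bacterial expression plasmid built on the pET-28a(+) backbone for producing RO1_2, a synthetic, computationally designed de novo protein. The sequenced record is 5,592 nt. The plasmid is selected with kanamycin through the KanR (aminoglycoside phosphotransferase) gene and replicates from a ColE1/pBR322-type origin. The catalogue lists it as high copy, although the feature table also shows the rop gene and the bom region inherited from pBR322, elements normally associated with moderated copy number. An f1 origin is present as well, and short tetracycline-resistance fragments and a predicted E. coli ORF appear to be non-functional backbone remnants.

The RO1_2 coding sequence was inserted between the NdeI and XhoI sites, both of which are retained. This places it downstream of the T7 promoter, a lac operator and the T7 gene 10 ribosome binding site, and upstream of the T7 terminator. The plasmid-borne lacI gene supplies lac repressor, so transcription depends on a host that provides T7 RNA polymerase and is induced with IPTG. The insert itself is not annotated, but it corresponds to the unlabelled gap between the thrombin site and the downstream His-type match. At the N terminus the protein carries a 6xHis tag followed by a thrombin cleavage site, allowing affinity purification and tag removal. The annotation software reports this tag as a fragment of a composite tag. A second His-type match lies just after the XhoI region, and the record does not state whether it is translated, which depends on whether the insert ends in a stop codon. The plasmid is intended for recombinant production and purification of the designed protein.
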