Features (pLannotate 1.2.2; 20 found; start..end, strand, type, name):
      1..19      +  promoter       T7 promoter: promoter for bacteriophage T7 RNA polymerase
     20..44      +  protein_bind   lac operator: The lac repressor binds to the lac operator to inhibit transcription in E. coli. This inhibition can be relieved by adding lactose or isopropyl-β-D-thiogalactopyranoside (IPTG). lac repressor encoded by lacI
     59..81      +  RBS            RBS: efficient ribosome binding site from bacteriophage T7 gene 10 (Olins and Rangwala, 1989)
    100..116     +  CDS            capTEV™ (fragment): composite tag for in vivo biotinylation, TEV protease cleavage, and 6xHis tagging
    127..144     +  CDS            thrombin site: thrombin recognition and cleavage site
    457..474     +  CDS            9xHis (fragment): 9xHis affinity tag
    484..533     +  CDS            SET1 (fragment): solubility-enhancement tag derived from T7 phage gene 10B
    541..588     +  terminator     T7 terminator: transcription terminator for bacteriophage T7 RNA polymerase
    625..1053    +  rep_origin     f1 ori (sequence partly withheld): f1 bacteriophage origin of replication; arrow indicates direction of (+) strand synthesis
   1106..1163    +  promoter       AmpR promoter (fragment): bla
   1172..1987    -  CDS            KanR: aminoglycoside phosphotransferase; aph(3')-Ia; confers resistance to kanamycin in bacteria or G418 (Geneticin®) in eukaryotes
   2109..2697    +  rep_origin     ori: high-copy-number ColE1/pMB1/pBR322/pUC origin of replication
   2883..3022    -  misc_feature   bom: basis of mobility region from pBR322
   3124..3315    -  CDS            rop: Rop protein, which maintains plasmids at low copy number; rop
   3332..3712    +  CDS            YPB1_ECOLX: Protein predicted: Swiss-Prot protein existence level 4. From Escherichia coli.
   3784..4075    -  CDS            TcR (fragment): tetracycline efflux protein; tet; confers resistance to tetracycline
   4090..4111    -  protein_bind   CAP binding site: CAP binding activates transcription in the presence of cAMP. E. coli catabolite activator protein
   4124..5206    -  CDS            lacI: lac repressor; lacI; The lac repressor binds to the lac operator to inhibit transcription in E. coli. This inhibition can be relieved by adding lactose or isopropyl-β-D-thiogalactopyranoside (IPTG).
   5207..5284    -  promoter       lacI promoter: lacI
   5292..5571    -  CDS            TcR (fragment): tetracycline efflux protein; tet; confers resistance to tetracycline
>Addgene plasmid #158011 | Expression_vector_RO1_2 | addgene full sequence | sequence record 309506 | Addgene NGS Result
TAATACGACTCACTATAGGGGAATTGTGAGCGGATAACAATTCCCCTCTAGAAATAATTTTGTTTAACTT
TAAGAAGGAGATATACCATGGGCAGCAGCCATCATCATCATCATCACAGCAGCGGCCTGGTGCCGCGCGG
CAGCCATATGAAACTGTTTGTGCTGATTCTGAGCAACGATAAAAAACTGATTGAAGAAGCGAAAAAAATG
GCGGAAAAAGCGAACCTGGAACTGTATGTGAGCAGCAGCGAAGAAGATGCGAAACGTATTCTGAAAGAAC
TGAAAGATCGTAACGCGGATAGCGTGCTGGTGCTGGTGAGCAACGATGAACAGCTGGATACCGCGAAAGA
ATGGGCGCAGCGTCTGGAACTGAACGTGCGTACCCGTAAAGTGACCAGCCCGGATGAAGCGAAACGTTGG
ATTAAAGAATTTAGCGAAGAATAATAAGGCCTCGAGCACCACCACCACCACCACTGAGATCCGGCTGCTA
ACAAAGCCCGAAAGGAAGCTGAGTTGGCTGCTGCCACCGCTGAGCAATAACTAGCATAACCCCTTGGGGC
CTCTAAACGGGTCTTGAGGGGTTTTTTGCTGAAAGGAGGAACTATATCCGGATTGGCGAATGGG
[124 nt withheld, positions 625-748]
C
[91 nt withheld, positions 750-840]
A
[49 nt withheld, positions 842-890]
CCTTTGACGTTGGAGTCCACGTTCTTT
[37 nt withheld, positions 918-954]
ACCCTATCTCGGTCTATTCTTTTGATTTATAAGGGATTTTGCCGATTTCGGCCTATTGGTTAAAAAATGA
GCTGATTTAACAAAAATTTAACGCGAATTTTAACAAAATATTAACGCTTACAATTTAGGTGGCACTTTTC
GGGGAAATGTGCGCGGAACCCCTATTTGTTTATTTTTCTAAATACATTCAAATATGTATCCGCTCATGAA
TTAATTCTTAGAAAAACTCATCGAGCATCAAATGAAACTGCAATTTATTCATATCAGGATTATCAATACC
ATATTTTTGAAAAAGCCGTTTCTGTAATGAAGGAGAAAACTCACCGAGGCAGTTCCATAGGATGGCAAGA
TCCTGGTATCGGTCTGCGATTCCGACTCGTCCAACATCAATACAACCTATTAATTTCCCCTCGTCAAAAA
TAAGGTTATCAAGTGAGAAATCACCATGAGTGACGACTGAATCCGGTGAGAATGGCAAAAGTTTATGCAT
TTCTTTCCAGACTTGTTCAACAGGCCAGCCATTACGCTCGTCATCAAAATCACTCGCATCAACCAAACCG
TTATTCATTCGTGATTGCGCCTGAGCGAGACGAAATACGCGATCGCTGTTAAAAGGACAATTACAAACAG
GAATCGAATGCAACCGGCGCAGGAACACTGCCAGCGCATCAACAATATTTTCACCTGAATCAGGATATTC
TTCTAATACCTGGAATGCTGTTTTCCCGGGGATCGCAGTGGTGAGTAACCATGCATCATCAGGAGTACGG
ATAAAATGCTTGATGGTCGGAAGAGGCATAAATTCCGTCAGCCAGTTTAGTCTGACCATCTCATCTGTAA
CATCATTGGCAACGCTACCTTTGCCATGTTTCAGAAACAACTCTGGCGCATCGGGCTTCCCATACAATCG
ATAGATTGTCGCACCTGATTGCCCGACATTATCGCGAGCCCATTTATACCCATATAAATCAGCATCCATG
TTGGAATTTAATCGCGGCCTAGAGCAAGACGTTTCCCGTTGAATATGGCTCATAACACCCCTTGTATTAC
TGTTTATGTAAGCAGACAGTTTTATTGTTCATGACCAAAATCCCTTAACGTGAGTTTTCGTTCCACTGAG
CGTCAGACCCCGTAGAAAAGATCAAAGGATCTTCTTGAGATCCTTTTTTTCTGCGCGTAATCTGCTGCTT
GCAAACAAAAAAACCACCGCTACCAGCGGTGGTTTGTTTGCCGGATCAAGAGCTACCAACTCTTTTTCCG
AAGGTAACTGGCTTCAGCAGAGCGCAGATACCAAATACTGTCCTTCTAGTGTAGCCGTAGTTAGGCCACC
ACTTCAAGAACTCTGTAGCACCGCCTACATACCTCGCTCTGCTAATCCTGTTACCAGTGGCTGCTGCCAG
TGGCGATAAGTCGTGTCTTACCGGGTTGGACTCAAGACGATAGTTACCGGATAAGGCGCAGCGGTCGGGC
TGAACGGGGGGTTCGTGCACACAGCCCAGCTTGGAGCGAACGACCTACACCGAACTGAGATACCTACAGC
GTGAGCTATGAGAAAGCGCCACGCTTCCCGAAGGGAGAAAGGCGGACAGGTATCCGGTAAGCGGCAGGGT
CGGAACAGGAGAGCGCACGAGGGAGCTTCCAGGGGGAAACGCCTGGTATCTTTATAGTCCTGTCGGGTTT
CGCCACCTCTGACTTGAGCGTCGATTTTTGTGATGCTCGTCAGGGGGGCGGAGCCTATGGAAAAACGCCA
GCAACGCGGCCTTTTTACGGTTCCTGGCCTTTTGCTGGCCTTTTGCTCACATGTTCTTTCCTGCGTTATC
CCCTGATTCTGTGGATAACCGTATTACCGCCTTTGAGTGAGCTGATACCGCTCGCCGCAGCCGAACGACC
GAGCGCAGCGAGTCAGTGAGCGAGGAAGCGGAAGAGCGCCTGATGCGGTATTTTCTCCTTACGCATCTGT
GCGGTATTTCACACCGCAATGGTGCACTCTCAGTACAATCTGCTCTGATGCCGCATAGTTAAGCCAGTAT
ACACTCCGCTATCGCTACGTGACTGGGTCATGGCTGCGCCCCGACACCCGCCAACACCCGCTGACGCGCC
CTGACGGGCTTGTCTGCTCCCGGCATCCGCTTACAGACAAGCTGTGACCGTCTCCGGGAGCTGCATGTGT
CAGAGGTTTTCACCGTCATCACCGAAACGCGCGAGGCAGCTGCGGTAAAGCTCATCAGCGTGGTCGTGAA
GCGATTCACAGATGTCTGCCTGTTCATCCGCGTCCAGCTCGTTGAGTTTCTCCAGAAGCGTTAATGTCTG
GCTTCTGATAAAGCGGGCCATGTTAAGGGCGGTTTTTTCCTGTTTGGTCACTGATGCCTCCGTGTAAGGG
GGATTTCTGTTCATGGGGGTAATGATACCGATGAAACGAGAGAGGATGCTCACGATACGGGTTACTGATG
ATGAACATGCCCGGTTACTGGAACGTTGTGAGGGTAAACAACTGGCGGTATGGATGCGGCGGGACCAGAG
AAAAATCACTCAGGGTCAATGCCAGCGCTTCGTTAATACAGATGTAGGTGTTCCACAGGGTAGCCAGCAG
CATCCTGCGATGCAGATCCGGAACATAATGGTGCAGGGCGCTGACTTCCGCGTTTCCAGACTTTACGAAA
CACGGAAACCGAAGACCATTCATGTTGTTGCTCAGGTCGCAGACGTTTTGCAGCAGCAGTCGCTTCACGT
TCGCTCGCGTATCGGTGATTCATTCTGCTAACCAGTAAGGCAACCCCGCCAGCCTAGCCGGGTCCTCAAC
GACAGGAGCACGATCATGCGCACCCGTGGGGCCGCCATGCCGGCGATAATGGCCTGCTTCTCGCCGAAAC
GTTTGGTGGCGGGACCAGTGACGAAGGCTTGAGCGAGGGCGTGCAAGATTCCGAATACCGCAAGCGACAG
GCCGATCATCGTCGCGCTCCAGCGAAAGCGGTCCTCGCCGAAAATGACCCAGAGCGCTGCCGGCACCTGT
CCTACGAGTTGCATGATAAAGAAGACAGTCATAAGTGCGGCGACGATAGTCATGCCCCGCGCCCACCGGA
AGGAGCTGACTGGGTTGAAGGCTCTCAAGGGCATCGGTCGAGATCCCGGTGCCTAATGAGTGAGCTAACT
TACATTAATTGCGTTGCGCTCACTGCCCGCTTTCCAGTCGGGAAACCTGTCGTGCCAGCTGCATTAATGA
ATCGGCCAACGCGCGGGGAGAGGCGGTTTGCGTATTGGGCGCCAGGGTGGTTTTTCTTTTCACCAGTGAG
ACGGGCAACAGCTGATTGCCCTTCACCGCCTGGCCCTGAGAGAGTTGCAGCAAGCGGTCCACGCTGGTTT
GCCCCAGCAGGCGAAAATCCTGTTTGATGGTGGTTAACGGCGGGATATAACATGAGCTGTCTTCGGTATC
GTCGTATCCCACTACCGAGATATCCGCACCAACGCGCAGCCCGGACTCGGTAATGGCGCGCATTGCGCCC
AGCGCCATCTGATCGTTGGCAACCAGCATCGCAGTGGGAACGATGCCCTCATTCAGCATTTGCATGGTTT
GTTGAAAACCGGACATGGCACTCCAGTCGCCTTCCCGTTCCGCTATCGGCTGAATTTGATTGCGAGTGAG
ATATTTATGCCAGCCAGCCAGACGCAGACGCGCCGAGACAGAACTTAATGGGCCCGCTAACAGCGCGATT
TGCTGGTGACCCAATGCGACCAGATGCTCCACGCCCAGTCGCGTACCGTCTTCATGGGAGAAAATAATAC
TGTTGATGGGTGTCTGGTCAGAGACATCAAGAAATAACGCCGGAACATTAGTGCAGGCAGCTTCCACAGC
AATGGCATCCTGGTCATCCAGCGGATAGTTAATGATCAGCCCACTGACGCGTTGCGCGAGAAGATTGTGC
ACCGCCGCTTTACAGGCTTCGACGCCGCTTCGTTCTACCATCGACACCACCACGCTGGCACCCAGTTGAT
CGGCGCGAGATTTAATCGCCGCGACAATTTGCGACGGCGCGTGCAGGGCCAGACTGGAGGTGGCAACGCC
AATCAGCAACGACTGTTTGCCCGCCAGTTGTTGTGCCACGCGGTTGGGAATGTAATTCAGCTCCGCCATC
GCCGCTTCCACTTTTTCCCGCGTTTTCGCAGAAACGTGGCTGGCCTGGTTCACCACGCGGGAAACGGTCT
GATAAGAGACACCGGCATACTCTGCGACATCGTATAACGTTACTGGTTTCACATTCACCACCCTGAATTG
ACTCTCTTCCGGGCGCTATCATGCCATACCGCGAAAGGTTTTGCGCCATTCGATGGTGTCCGGGATCTCG
ACGCTCTCCCTTATGCGACTCCTGCATTAGGAAGCAGCCCAGTAGTAGGTTGAGGCCGTTGAGCACCGCC
GCCGCAAGGAATGGTGCATGCAAGGAGATGGCGCCCAACAGTCCCCCGGCCACGGGGCCTGCCACCATAC
CCACGCCGAAACAAGCGCTCATGAGCCCGAAGTGGCGAGCCCGATCTTCCCCATCGGTGATGTCGGCGAT
ATAGGCGCCAGCAACCGCACCTGTGGCGCCGGTGATGCCGGCCACGATGCGTCCGGCGTAGAGGATCGAG
ATCTCGATCCCGCGAAAT
