>Addgene plasmid #158011 | Expression_vector_RO1_2 | depositor partial sequence | sequence record 304938 | de novo designed protein RO1_2
AAACTGTTTGTGCTGATTCTGAGCAACGATAAAAAACTGATTGAAGAAGCGAAAAAAATGGCGGAAAAAG
CGAACCTGGAACTGTATGTGAGCAGCAGCGAAGAAGATGCGAAACGTATTCTGAAAGAACTGAAAGATCG
TAACGCGGATAGCGTGCTGGTGCTGGTGAGCAACGATGAACAGCTGGATACCGCGAAAGAATGGGCGCAG
CGTCTGGAACTGAACGTGCGTACCCGTAAAGTGACCAGCCCGGATGAAGCGAAACGTTGGATTAAAGAAT
TTAGCGAAGAATAATAAGGC
